Addgene plasmid #187059: pCMV‐ABEmaxNGX‐NGA
Purpose: ABEmax-SpCas9-NGX‐NGA
Depositing lab: Renzhi Han. Depositing organization: Ohio State University. Publication: Efficient precise in vivo base editing in adult dystrophic mice. Xu L, Zhang C, Li H, Wang P, Gao Y, Mokadam NA, Ma J, Arnold WD, Han R. Nat Commun. 2021 Jun 17;12(1):3719. doi: 10.1038/s41467-021-23996-y. PubMed 34140489.
Backbone
  Vector backbone: pCMV
  Vector type: Mammalian Expression, CRISPR
Growth in bacteria
  Bacterial resistance: Ampicillin, 100 μg/mL
  Growth temperature: 37°C
  Growth strain: DH5alpha
  Copy number: High Copy
Gene/Insert
  Gene/Insert name: ABEmaxNGX‐NGA
  Species: Synthetic
  Promoter: CMV
  Cloning method: Restriction Enzyme; 5′ cloning site NotI (not destroyed); 3′ cloning site AgeI (not destroyed)
  Sequencing primers: 5′ TACGGTGGGAGGTCTATATAAGCAGAG
Terms and licenses: Academic/Nonprofit Terms; Industry Terms: Not Available to Industry
Depositor comments: The Cas9 variant carries the following mutations: A262T/R324L/S409I/E480K/E543D (M694 was not changed) and L1111R/D1135V/G1218R/E1219F/A1322R/R1335Q/T1337R
How to cite: pCMV‐ABEmaxNGX‐NGA was a gift from Renzhi Han (Addgene plasmid # 187059 ; http://n2t.net/addgene:187059 ; RRID:Addgene_187059)
