[The description below was written by a language model from this plasmid's Addgene catalogue record and pLannotate feature annotations shown in this document.]
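Description:
pCMV‐ABEmaxNGX‐NGA is a mammalian expression plasmid of about 8.8 kb, built on a pCMV backbone, that encodes an adenine base editor with a PAM-engineered Streptococcus pyogenes Cas9. It is propagated in E. coli as a high-copy plasmid through a ColE1/pUC-type origin and is selected with ampicillin via the β-lactamase gene and its native promoter. Short remnants of lac regulatory elements, a lacI fragment, a bom fragment and fragments of an SV40 promoter and a cloning site are backbone leftovers with no evident role in the payload.

The synthetic insert, cloned between NotI and AgeI sites, is driven by the human CMV immediate-early enhancer and promoter and terminated by the bovine growth hormone polyadenylation signal. A T7 promoter lies just upstream of the coding region and could support in vitro transcription. The open reading frame follows the ABEmax layout: two tandem copies of the E. coli tRNA adenosine deaminase TadA are followed by Cas9, so that guide RNA-directed binding positions the deaminase to convert adenine to inosine, giving A•T to G•C changes without a double-strand break. The annotation software labels the Cas9 segment as a dCas9 fragment, but this is a similarity match, and the record does not state the catalytic status of the enzyme. Depositor notes list two groups of Cas9 substitutions (A262T/R324L/S409I/E480K/E543D, with M694 unchanged, and L1111R/D1135V/G1218R/E1219F/A1322R/R1335Q/T1337R). The "NGX‐NGA" name suggests these alter PAM recognition towards NGA-type sites. No guide RNA cassette is annotated, so a guide would have to be supplied separately. The associated publication concerns in vivo base editing in adult dystrophic mice.
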