Features (pLannotate 1.2.2; 17 found; start..end, strand, type, name):
    197..785     -  rep_origin     ori: high-copy-number ColE1/pMB1/pBR322/pUC origin of replication
    956..1816    -  CDS            AmpR: β-lactamase; bla; confers resistance to ampicillin, carbenicillin, and related antibiotics
   1817..1921    -  promoter       AmpR promoter: bla
   1992..2036    -  misc_feature   bom (fragment): basis of mobility region from pBR322
   2191..2570    +  enhancer       CMV enhancer: human cytomegalovirus immediate early enhancer
   2571..2774    +  promoter       CMV promoter: human cytomegalovirus (CMV) immediate early promoter
   2816..2834    +  promoter       T7 promoter: promoter for bacteriophage T7 RNA polymerase
   2905..3381    +  CDS            tadA: TADA_ECOLI - Also known as yfhC. Experimental evidence at protein level: Swiss-Prot protein existence level 1. Catalyzes the deamination of adenosine to inosine at the wobble position 34 of tRNA(Arg2). Essential for cell viability. From Escherichia coli (strain K12).
   3502..3996    +  CDS            tadA: TADA_ECOLI - Also known as yfhC. Experimental evidence at protein level: Swiss-Prot protein existence level 1. Catalyzes the deamination of adenosine to inosine at the wobble position 34 of tRNA(Arg2). Essential for cell viability. From Escherichia coli (strain K12).
   4093..8194    +  CDS            dCas9 (fragment): catalytically dead mutant of the Cas9 endonuclease from the Streptococcus pyogenes Type II CRISPR/Cas system RNA-guided DNA-binding protein that lacks endonuclease activity due to the D10A mutation in the RuvC catalytic domain and the N863A mutation in the HNH catalytic domain
   8311..8535    +  polyA_signal   bGH poly(A) signal: bovine growth hormone polyadenylation signal
   8539..8560    +  promoter       SV40 promoter (fragment): SV40 enhancer and early promoter
   8565..8581    +  misc_feature   MCS (fragment): pBluescript multiple cloning site
   8630..8646    -  protein_bind   lac operator: The lac repressor binds to the lac operator to inhibit transcription in E. coli. This inhibition can be relieved by adding lactose or isopropyl-β-D-thiogalactopyranoside (IPTG). lac repressor encoded by lacI
   8654..8684    -  promoter       lac promoter: promoter for the E. coli lac operon
   8699..8720    -  protein_bind   CAP binding site: CAP binding activates transcription in the presence of cAMP. E. coli catabolite activator protein
   8733..14      -  CDS            lacI (fragment) (across the origin): lac repressor; lacI; The lac repressor binds to the lac operator to inhibit transcription in E. coli. This inhibition can be relieved by adding lactose or isopropyl-β-D-thiogalactopyranoside (IPTG).
>Addgene plasmid #187059 | pCMV‐ABEmaxNGX‐NGA | addgene full sequence | sequence record 369027 | Addgene NGS Result
TGCGTATTGGGCGCTCTTCCGCTTCCTCGCTCACTGACTCGCTGCGCTCGGTCGTTCGGCTGCGGCGAGC
GGTATCAGCTCACTCAAAGGCGGTAATACGGTTATCCACAGAATCAGGGGATAACGCAGGAAAGAACATG
TGAGCAAAAGGCCAGCAAAAGGCCAGGAACCGTAAAAAGGCCGCGTTGCTGGCGTTTTTCCATAGGCTCC
GCCCCCCTGACGAGCATCACAAAAATCGACGCTCAAGTCAGAGGTGGCGAAACCCGACAGGACTATAAAG
ATACCAGGCGTTTCCCCCTGGAAGCTCCCTCGTGCGCTCTCCTGTTCCGACCCTGCCGCTTACCGGATAC
CTGTCCGCCTTTCTCCCTTCGGGAAGCGTGGCGCTTTCTCATAGCTCACGCTGTAGGTATCTCAGTTCGG
TGTAGGTCGTTCGCTCCAAGCTGGGCTGTGTGCACGAACCCCCCGTTCAGCCCGACCGCTGCGCCTTATC
CGGTAACTATCGTCTTGAGTCCAACCCGGTAAGACACGACTTATCGCCACTGGCAGCAGCCACTGGTAAC
AGGATTAGCAGAGCGAGGTATGTAGGCGGTGCTACAGAGTTCTTGAAGTGGTGGCCTAACTACGGCTACA
CTAGAAGAACAGTATTTGGTATCTGCGCTCTGCTGAAGCCAGTTACCTTCGGAAAAAGAGTTGGTAGCTC
TTGATCCGGCAAACAAACCACCGCTGGTAGCGGTGGTTTTTTTGTTTGCAAGCAGCAGATTACGCGCAGA
AAAAAAGGATCTCAAGAAGATCCTTTGATCTTTTCTACGGGGTCTGACACTCAGTGGAACGAAAACTCAC
GTTAAGGGATTTTGGTCATGAGATTATCAAAAAGGATCTTCACCTAGATCCTTTTAAATTAAAAATGAAG
TTTTAAATCAATCTAAAGTATATATGAGTAAACTTGGTCTGACAGTTACCAATGCTTAATCAGTGAGGCA
CCTATCTCAGCGATCTGTCTATTTCGTTCATCCATAGTTGCCTGACTCCCCGTCGTGTAGATAACTACGA
TACGGGAGGGCTTACCATCTGGCCCCAGTGCTGCAATGATACCGCGAGACCCACGCTCACCGGCTCCAGA
TTTATCAGCAATAAACCAGCCAGCCGGAAGGGCCGAGCGCAGAAGTGGTCCTGCAACTTTATCCGCCTCC
ATCCAGTCTATTAATTGTTGCCGGGAAGCTAGAGTAAGTAGTTCGCCAGTTAATAGTTTGCGCAACGTTG
TTGCCATTGCTACAGGCATCGTGGTGTCACGCTCGTCGTTTGGTATGGCTTCATTCAGCTCCGGTTCCCA
ACGATCAAGGCGAGTTACATGATCCCCCATGTTGTGCAAAAAAGCGGTTAGCTCCTTCGGTCCTCCGATC
GTTGTCAGAAGTAAGTTGGCCGCAGTGTTATCACTCATGGTTATGGCAGCACTGCATAATTCTCTTACTG
TCATGCCATCCGTAAGATGCTTTTCTGTGACTGGTGAGTACTCAACCAAGTCATTCTGAGAATAGTGTAT
GCGGCGACCGAGTTGCTCTTGCCCGGCGTCAATACGGGATAATACCGCGCCACATAGCAGAACTTTAAAA
GTGCTCATCATTGGAAAACGTTCTTCGGGGCGAAAACTCTCAAGGATCTTACCGCTGTTGAGATCCAGTT
CGATGTAACCCACTCGTGCACCCAACTGATCTTCAGCATCTTTTACTTTCACCAGCGTTTCTGGGTGAGC
AAAAACAGGAAGGCAAAATGCCGCAAAAAAGGGAATAAGGGCGACACGGAAATGTTGAATACTCATACTC
TTCCTTTTTCAATATTATTGAAGCATTTATCAGGGTTATTGTCTCATGAGCGGATACATATTTGAATGTA
TTTAGAAAAATAAACAAATAGGGGTTCCGCGCACATTTCCCCGAAAAGTGCCACCTGACGTCGACGGATC
GGGAGATCGATCTCCCGATCCCCTAGGGTCGACTCTCAGTACAATCTGCTCTGATGCCGCATAGTTAAGC
CAGTATCTGCTCCCTGCTTGTGTGTTGGAGGTCGCTGAGTAGTGCGCGAGCAAAATTTAAGCTACAACAA
GGCAAGGCTTGACCGACAATTGCATGAAGAATCTGCTTAGGGTTAGGCGTTTTGCGCTGCTTCGCGATGT
ACGGGCCAGATATACGCGTTGACATTGATTATTGACTAGTTATTAATAGTAATCAATTACGGGGTCATTA
GTTCATAGCCCATATATGGAGTTCCGCGTTACATAACTTACGGTAAATGGCCCGCCTGGCTGACCGCCCA
ACGACCCCCGCCCATTGACGTCAATAATGACGTATGTTCCCATAGTAACGCCAATAGGGACTTTCCATTG
ACGTCAATGGGTGGAGTATTTACGGTAAACTGCCCACTTGGCAGTACATCAAGTGTATCATATGCCAAGT
ACGCCCCCTATTGACGTCAATGACGGTAAATGGCCCGCCTGGCATTATGCCCAGTACATGACCTTATGGG
ACTTTCCTACTTGGCAGTACATCTACGTATTAGTCATCGCTATTACCATGGTGATGCGGTTTTGGCAGTA
CATCAATGGGCGTGGATAGCGGTTTGACTCACGGGGATTTCCAAGTCTCCACCCCATTGACGTCAATGGG
AGTTTGTTTTGGCACCAAAATCAACGGGACTTTCCAAAATGTCGTAACAACTCCGCCCCATTGACGCAAA
TGGGCGGTAGGCGTGTACGGTGGGAGGTCTATATAAGCAGAGCTGGTTTAGTGAACCGTCAGATCCGCTA
GAGATCCGCGGCCGCTAATACGACTCACTATAGGGAGAGCCGCCACCATGAAACGGACAGCCGACGGAAG
CGAGTTCGAGTCACCAAAGAAGAAGCGGAAAGTCTCTGAAGTCGAGTTTAGCCACGAGTATTGGATGAGG
CACGCACTGACCCTGGCAAAGCGAGCATGGGATGAAAGAGAAGTCCCCGTGGGCGCCGTGCTGGTGCACA
ACAATAGAGTGATCGGAGAGGGATGGAACAGGCCAATCGGCCGCCACGACCCTACCGCACACGCAGAGAT
CATGGCACTGAGGCAGGGAGGCCTGGTCATGCAGAATTACCGCCTGATCGATGCCACCCTGTATGTGACA
CTGGAGCCATGCGTGATGTGCGCAGGAGCAATGATCCACAGCAGGATCGGAAGAGTGGTGTTCGGAGCAC
GGGACGCCAAGACCGGCGCAGCAGGCTCCCTGATGGATGTGCTGCACCACCCCGGCATGAACCACCGGGT
GGAGATCACAGAGGGAATCCTGGCAGACGAGTGCGCCGCCCTGCTGAGCGATTTCTTTAGAATGCGGAGA
CAGGAGATCAAGGCCCAGAAGAAGGCACAGAGCTCCACCGACTCTGGAGGATCTAGCGGAGGATCCTCTG
GAAGCGAGACACCAGGCACAAGCGAGTCCGCCACACCAGAGAGCTCCGGCGGCTCCTCCGGAGGATCCTC
TGAGGTGGAGTTTTCCCACGAGTACTGGATGAGACATGCCCTGACCCTGGCCAAGAGGGCACGCGATGAG
AGGGAGGTGCCTGTGGGAGCCGTGCTGGTGCTGAACAATAGAGTGATCGGCGAGGGCTGGAACAGAGCCA
TCGGCCTGCACGACCCAACAGCCCATGCCGAAATTATGGCCCTGAGACAGGGCGGCCTGGTCATGCAGAA
CTACAGACTGATTGACGCCACCCTGTACGTGACATTCGAGCCTTGCGTGATGTGCGCCGGCGCCATGATC
CACTCTAGGATCGGCCGCGTGGTGTTTGGCGTGAGGAACGCAAAAACCGGCGCCGCAGGCTCCCTGATGG
ACGTGCTGCACTACCCCGGCATGAATCACCGCGTCGAAATTACCGAGGGAATCCTGGCAGATGAATGTGC
CGCCCTGCTGTGCTATTTCTTTCGGATGCCTAGACAGGTGTTCAATGCTCAGAAGAAGGCCCAGAGCTCC
ACCGACTCCAGAGGATCTAGCGGAGGCTCCTCTGGCTCTGAGACACCTGGCACAAGCGAGAGCGCAACAC
CTGAAAGCAGCGGGGGCAGCAGCGGGGGGTCAGACAAGAAGTACAGCATCGGCCTGGCCATCGGCACCAA
CTCTGTGGGCTGGGCCGTGATCACCGACGAGTACAAGGTGCCCAGCAAGAAATTCAAGGTGCTGGGCAAC
ACCGACCGGCACAGCATCAAGAAGAACCTGATCGGAGCCCTGCTGTTCGACAGCGGCGAAACAGCCGAGG
CCACCCGGCTGAAGAGAACCGCCAGAAGAAGATACACCAGACGGAAGAACCGGATCTGCTATCTGCAAGA
GATCTTCAGCAACGAGATGGCCAAGGTGGACGACAGCTTCTTCCACAGACTGGAAGAGTCCTTCCTGGTG
GAAGAGGATAAGAAGCACGAGCGGCACCCCATCTTCGGCAACATCGTGGACGAGGTGGCCTACCACGAGA
AGTACCCCACCATCTACCACCTGAGAAAGAAACTGGTGGACAGCACCGACAAGGCCGACCTGCGGCTGAT
CTATCTGGCCCTGGCCCACATGATCAAGTTCCGGGGCCACTTCCTGATCGAGGGCGACCTGAACCCCGAC
AACAGCGACGTGGACAAGCTGTTCATCCAGCTGGTGCAGACCTACAACCAGCTGTTCGAGGAAAACCCCA
TCAACGCCAGCGGCGTGGACGCCAAGGCCATCCTGTCTGCCAGACTGAGCAAGAGCAGACGGCTGGAAAA
TCTGATCGCCCAGCTGCCCGGCGAGAAGAAGAATGGCCTGTTCGGAAACCTGATTGCCCTGAGCCTGGGC
CTGACCCCCAACTTCAAGAGCAACTTCGACCTGGCCGAGGATACCAAACTGCAGCTGAGCAAGGACACCT
ACGACGACGACCTGGACAACCTGCTGGCCCAGATCGGCGACCAGTACGCCGACCTGTTTCTGGCCGCCAA
GAACCTGTCCGACGCCATCCTGCTGAGCGACATCCTGAGAGTGAACACCGAGATCACCAAGGCCCCCCTG
AGCGCCTCTATGATCAAGCTGTACGACGAGCACCACCAGGACCTGACCCTGCTGAAAGCTCTCGTGCGGC
AGCAGCTGCCTGAGAAGTACAAAGAGATTTTCTTCGACCAGAGCAAGAACGGCTACGCCGGCTACATTGA
CGGCGGAGCCAGCCAGGAAGAGTTCTACAAGTTCATCAAGCCCATCCTGGAAAAGATGGACGGCACCGAG
GAACTGCTCGTGAAGCTGAACAGAGAGGACCTGCTGCGGAAGCAGCGGACCTTCGACAACGGCATCATCC
CCCACCAGATCCACCTGGGAGAGCTGCACGCCATTCTGCGGCGGCAGGAAGATTTTTACCCATTCCTGAA
GGACAACCGGGAAAAGATCGAGAAGATCCTGACCTTCCGCATCCCCTACTACGTGGGCCCTCTGGCCAGG
GGAAACAGCAGATTCGCCTGGATGACCAGAAAGAGCGAGGAAACCATCACCCCCTGGAACTTCGAGAAGG
TGGTGGACAAGGGCGCTTCCGCCCAGAGCTTCATCGAGCGGATGACCAACTTCGATAAGAACCTGCCCAA
CGAGAAGGTGCTGCCCAAGCACAGCCTGCTGTACGAGTACTTCACCGTGTATAACGAGCTGACCAAAGTG
AAATACGTGACCGAGGGAATGAGAAAGCCCGCCTTCCTGAGCGGCGACCAGAAAAAGGCCATCGTGGACC
TGCTGTTCAAGACCAACCGGAAAGTGACCGTGAAGCAGCTGAAAGAGGACTACTTCAAGAAAATCGAGTG
CTTCGACTCCGTGGAAATCTCCGGCGTGGAAGATCGGTTCAACGCCTCCCTGGGCACATACCACGATCTG
CTGAAAATTATCAAGGACAAGGACTTCCTGGACAATGAGGAAAACGAGGACATTCTGGAAGATATCGTGC
TGACCCTGACACTGTTTGAGGACAGAGAGATGATCGAGGAACGGCTGAAAACCTATGCCCACCTGTTCGA
CGACAAAGTGATGAAGCAGCTGAAGCGGCGGAGATACACCGGCTGGGGCAGGCTGAGCCGGAAGCTGATC
AACGGCATCCGGGACAAGCAGTCCGGCAAGACAATCCTGGATTTCCTGAAGTCCGACGGCTTCGCCAACA
GAAACTTCATGCAGCTGATCCACGACGACAGCCTGACCTTTAAAGAGGACATCCAGAAAGCCCAGGTGTC
CGGCCAGGGCGATAGCCTGCACGAGCACATTGCCAATCTGGCCGGCAGCCCCGCCATTAAGAAGGGCATC
CTGCAGACAGTGAAGGTGGTGGACGAGCTCGTGAAAGTGATGGGCCGGCACAAGCCCGAGAACATCGTGA
TCGAAATGGCCAGAGAGAACCAGACCACCCAGAAGGGACAGAAGAACAGCCGCGAGAGAATGAAGCGGAT
CGAAGAGGGCATCAAAGAGCTGGGCAGCCAGATCCTGAAAGAACACCCCGTGGAAAACACCCAGCTGCAG
AACGAGAAGCTGTACCTGTACTACCTGCAGAATGGGCGGGATATGTACGTGGACCAGGAACTGGACATCA
ACCGGCTGTCCGACTACGATGTGGACCATATCGTGCCTCAGAGCTTTCTGAAGGACGACTCCATCGACAA
CAAGGTGCTGACCAGAAGCGACAAGAACCGGGGCAAGAGCGACAACGTGCCCTCCGAAGAGGTCGTGAAG
AAGATGAAGAACTACTGGCGGCAGCTGCTGAACGCCAAGCTGATTACCCAGAGAAAGTTCGACAATCTGA
CCAAGGCCGAGAGAGGCGGCCTGAGCGAACTGGATAAGGCCGGCTTCATCAAGAGACAGCTGGTGGAAAC
CCGGCAGATCACAAAGCACGTGGCACAGATCCTGGACTCCCGGATGAACACTAAGTACGACGAGAATGAC
AAGCTGATCCGGGAAGTGAAAGTGATCACCCTGAAGTCCAAGCTGGTGTCCGATTTCCGGAAGGATTTCC
AGTTTTACAAAGTGCGCGAGATCAACAACTACCACCACGCCCACGACGCCTACCTGAACGCCGTCGTGGG
AACCGCCCTGATCAAAAAGTACCCTAAGCTGGAAAGCGAGTTCGTGTACGGCGACTACAAGGTGTACGAC
GTGCGGAAGATGATCGCCAAGAGCGAGCAGGAAATCGGCAAGGCTACCGCCAAGTACTTCTTCTACAGCA
ACATCATGAACTTTTTCAAGACCGAGATTACCCTGGCCAACGGCGAGATCCGGAAGCGGCCTCTGATCGA
GACAAACGGCGAAACCGGGGAGATCGTGTGGGATAAGGGCCGGGATTTTGCCACCGTGCGGAAAGTGCTG
AGCATGCCCCAAGTGAATATCGTGAAAAAGACCGAGGTGCAGACAGGCGGCTTCAGCAAAGAGTCTATCC
GGCCCAAGAGGAACAGCGATAAGCTGATCGCCAGAAAGAAGGACTGGGACCCTAAGAAGTACGGCGGCTT
CGTCAGCCCCACCGTGGCCTATTCTGTGCTGGTGGTGGCCAAAGTGGAAAAGGGCAAGTCCAAGAAACTG
AAGAGTGTGAAAGAGCTGCTGGGGATCACCATCATGGAAAGAAGCAGCTTCGAGAAGAATCCCATCGACT
TTCTGGAAGCCAAGGGCTACAAAGAAGTGAAAAAGGACCTGATCATCAAGCTGCCTAAGTACTCCCTGTT
CGAGCTGGAAAACGGCCGGAAGAGAATGCTGGCCTCTGCCCGCTTTCTGCAGAAGGGAAACGAACTGGCC
CTGCCCTCCAAATATGTGAACTTCCTGTACCTGGCCAGCCACTATGAGAAGCTGAAGGGCTCCCCCGAGG
ATAATGAGCAGAAACAGCTGTTTGTGGAACAGCACAAGCACTACCTGGACGAGATCATCGAGCAGATCAG
CGAGTTCTCCAAGAGAGTGATCCTGGCCGACGCTAATCTGGACAAAGTGCTGTCCGCCTACAACAAGCAC
CGGGATAAGCCCATCAGAGAGCAGGCCGAGAATATCATCCACCTGTTTACCCTGACCAATCTGGGAGCCC
CTCGGGCCTTCAAGTACTTTGACACCACCATCGACCGGAAGCAGTACCGGAGCACCAAAGAGGTGCTGGA
CGCCACCCTGATCCACCAGAGCATCACCGGCCTGTACGAGACACGGATCGACCTGTCTCAGCTGGGAGGT
GACTCTGGCGGCTCAAAAAGAACCGCCGACGGCAGCGAATTCGAGCCCAAGAAGAAGAGGAAAGTCTAAC
CGGTCATCATCACCATCACCATTGAGTTTAAACCCGCTGATCAGCCTCGACTGTGCCTTCTAGTTGCCAG
CCATCTGTTGTTTGCCCCTCCCCCGTGCCTTCCTTGACCCTGGAAGGTGCCACTCCCACTGTCCTTTCCT
AATAAAATGAGGAAATTGCATCGCATTGTCTGAGTAGGTGTCATTCTATTCTGGGGGGTGGGGTGGGGCA
GGACAGCAAGGGGGAGGATTGGGAAGACAATAGCAGGCATGCTGGGGATGCGGTGGGCTCTATGGCTTCT
GAGGCGGAAAGAACCAGCTGGGGCTCGATACCGTCGACCTCTAGCTAGAGCTTGGCGTAATCATGGTCAT
AGCTGTTTCCTGTGTGAAATTGTTATCCGCTCACAATTCCACACAACATACGAGCCGGAAGCATAAAGTG
TAAAGCCTAGGGTGCCTAATGAGTGAGCTAACTCACATTAATTGCGTTGCGCTCACTGCCCGCTTTCCAG
TCGGGAAACCTGTCGTGCCAGCTGCATTAATGAATCGGCCAACGCGCGGGGAGAGGCGGTT
